LOCUS       Exported 2712 bp ds-DNA circular SYN 13-MAY-2021
DEFINITION  Cloning Module.
ACCESSION   .
VERSION     .
KEYWORDS    pUG-UBC36
SOURCE      synthetic DNA construct
  ORGANISM  synthetic DNA construct
REFERENCE   1 (bases 1 to 2712)
  AUTHORS   Kowarschik K, Hoehenwarter W, Marillonnet S, Trujillo M
  TITLE     UbiGate: a synthetic biology toolbox to analyse ubiquitination.
  JOURNAL   New Phytol. 2018 Mar;217(4):1749-1763. doi: 10.1111/nph.14900. Epub
            2017 Nov 30.
  PUBMED    29194629
REFERENCE   2 (bases 1 to 2712)
  AUTHORS   .
  TITLE     Direct Submission
  JOURNAL   Exported May 13, 2021 from SnapGene Server 1.1.58
            http://www.snapgene.com
FEATURES             Location/Qualifiers
     source          1..2712
                     /organism="synthetic DNA construct"
                     /mol_type="other DNA"
     primer_bind     complement(565..583)
                     /label=pBRforEco
                     /note="pBR322 vectors, upsteam of EcoRI site, forward
                     primer"
     promoter        651..755
                     /gene="bla"
                     /label=AmpR promoter
     CDS             977..1768
                     /codon_start=1
                     /gene="aadA"
                     /product="aminoglycoside adenylyltransferase (Murphy,
                     1985)"
                     /label=SmR
                     /note="confers resistance to spectinomycin and
                     streptomycin"
                     /translation="MREAVIAEVSTQLSEVVGVIERHLEPTLLAVHLYGSAVDGGLKPH
                     SDIDLLVTVTVRLDETTRRALINDLLETSASPGESEILRAVEVTIVVHDDIIPWRYPAK
                     RELQFGEWQRNDILAGIFEPATIDIDLAILLTKAREHSVALVGPAAEELFDPVPEQDLF
                     EALNETLTLWNSPPDWAGDERNVVLTLSRIWYSAVTGKIAPKDVAADWAMERLPAQYQP
                     VILEARQAYLGQEEDRLASRADQLEEFVHYVKGEITKVVGK"
     rep_origin      1939..2527
                     /direction=RIGHT
                     /label=ori
                     /note="high-copy-number ColE1/pMB1/pBR322/pUC origin of
                     replication"
     primer_bind     2428..2447
                     /label=pBR322ori-F
                     /note="pBR322 origin, forward primer"
     primer_bind     2681..2698
                     /label=L4440
                     /note="L4440 vector, forward primer"
ORIGIN
        1 cccaatacgc aaaccgcctc tccccgcgcg ttggccgatt cattaatcac tctgtggtct
       61 caaatggcca atagtaatct tccccgacga atcatcaagg aaactcaacg tctgcttagt
      121 gaacctgctc ctgggataag tgcgtctcca tcagaggaaa atatgagata tttcaatgtt
      181 atgattcttg gtcctactca atctccttat gaaggaggag ttttcaagtt ggagctcttt
      241 ttgcctgaag aatatcctat ggcagctccc aaggttaggt ttctcaccaa gatttaccat
      301 cctaacatcg acaagcttgg aagaatctgc cttgacatac tgaaagacaa gtggagtcct
      361 gcactacaaa tacgaactgt gctcttgagt atccaagctc ttttaagtgc accaaaccca
      421 gatgatcctc tgtctgagaa catagctaag cattggaaga gcaatgaggc agaagctgtg
      481 gaaacagcta aggaatggac tcgtctttac gcaagtggtg cttaagcttt gagaccacga
      541 agtggctctt cagtggacga aagggcctcg tgatacgcct atttttatag gttaatgtca
      601 tgataataat ggtttcttag acgtcaggtg gcacttttcg gggaaatgtg cgcggaaccc
      661 ctatttgttt atttttctaa atacattcaa atatgtatcc gctcatgaga caataaccct
      721 gataaatgct tcaataatat tgaaaaagga agagtatgcg ctcacgcaac tggtccagaa
      781 ccttgaccga acgcagcggt ggtaacggcg cagtggcggt tttcatggct tgttatgact
      841 gttttttttt ggggtacagt ctatgcctcg ggcatccaag cagcaagcgc gttacgccgt
      901 gggtcgatgt ttgatgttat ggagcagcaa cgatgttacg cagcagggca gtcgccctaa
      961 aacaaagtta aacatcatga gggaagcggt gatcgccgaa gtatcgactc aactatcaga
     1021 ggtagttggc gtcatcgagc gccatctcga accgacgttg ctggccgtac atttgtacgg
     1081 ctccgcagtg gatggcggcc tgaagccaca cagcgatatt gatttgctgg ttacggtgac
     1141 cgtaaggctt gatgaaacaa cgcggcgagc tttgatcaac gaccttttgg aaacttcggc
     1201 ttcccctgga gagagcgaga ttctccgcgc tgtagaagtc accattgttg tgcacgacga
     1261 catcattccg tggcgttatc cagctaagcg cgaactgcaa tttggagaat ggcagcgcaa
     1321 tgacattctt gcaggtatct tcgagccagc cacgatcgac attgatctgg ctatcttgct
     1381 gacaaaagca agagaacata gcgttgcctt ggtaggtcca gcggcggagg aactctttga
     1441 tccggttcct gaacaggatc tatttgaggc gctaaatgaa accttaacgc tatggaactc
     1501 gccgcccgac tgggctggcg atgagcgaaa tgtagtgctt acgttgtccc gcatttggta
     1561 cagcgcagta accggcaaaa tcgcgccgaa ggatgtcgct gccgactggg caatggagcg
     1621 cctgccggcc cagtatcagc ccgtcatact tgaagctaga caggcttatc ttggacaaga
     1681 agaagatcgc ttggcctcgc gcgcagatca gttggaagaa tttgtccatt acgtaaaagg
     1741 cgagatcacc aaggtagtcg gcaaataact gtcagaccaa gtttactcat atatacttta
     1801 gattgattta aaacttcatt tttaatttaa aaggatctag gtgaagatcc tttttgataa
     1861 tctcatgacc aaaatccctt aacgtgagtt ttcgttccac tgagcgtcag accccgtaga
     1921 aaagatcaaa ggatcttctt gagatccttt ttttctgcgc gtaatctgct gcttgcaaac
     1981 aaaaaaacca ccgctaccag cggtggtttg tttgccggat caagagctac caactctttt
     2041 tccgaaggta actggcttca gcagagcgca gataccaaat actgttcttc tagtgtagcc
     2101 gtagttaggc caccacttca agaactctgt agcaccgcct acatacctcg ctctgctaat
     2161 cctgttacca gtggctgctg ccagtggcga taagtcgtgt cttaccgggt tggactcaag
     2221 acgatagtta ccggataagg cgcagcggtc gggctgaacg gggggttcgt gcacacagcc
     2281 cagcttggag cgaacgacct acaccgaact gagataccta cagcgtgagc tatgagaaag
     2341 cgccacgctt cccgaaggga gaaaggcgga caggtatccg gtaagcggca gggtcggaac
     2401 aggagagcgc acgagggagc ttccaggggg aaacgcctgg tatctttata gtcctgtcgg
     2461 gtttcgccac ctctgacttg agcgtcgatt tttgtgatgc tcgtcagggg ggcggagcct
     2521 atggaaaaac gccagcaacg cggccttttt acggttcctg gccttttgct ggccttttgc
     2581 tcacatgttc tttcctgcgt tatcccctga ttctgtggat aaccgtatta ccgcctttga
     2641 gtgagctgat accgctcgcc gcagccgaac gaccgagcgc agcgagtcag tgagcgagga
     2701 agcggaagag cg
//
