>Addgene plasmid #104701 | pUG-UBC36 | depositor full sequence | sequence record 198530 | Full Sequence
GTGGCTCTTCAGTGGACGAAAGGGCCTCGTGATACGCCTATTTTTATAGGTTAATGTCATGATAATAATG
GTTTCTTAGACGTCAGGTGGCACTTTTCGGGGAAATGTGCGCGGAACCCCTATTTGTTTATTTTTCTAAA
TACATTCAAATATGTATCCGCTCATGAGACAATAACCCTGATAAATGCTTCAATAATATTGAAAAAGGAA
GAGTATGCGCTCACGCAACTGGTCCAGAACCTTGACCGAACGCAGCGGTGGTAACGGCGCAGTGGCGGTT
TTCATGGCTTGTTATGACTGTTTTTTTGGGGTACAGTCTATGCCTCGGGCATCCAAGCAGCAAGCGCGTT
ACGCCGTGGGTCGATGTTTGATGTTATGGAGCAGCAACGATGTTACGCAGCAGGGCAGTCGCCCTAAAAC
AAAGTTAAACATCATGAGGGAAGCGGTGATCGCCGAAGTATCGACTCAACTATCAGAGGTAGTTGGCGTC
ATCGAGCGCCATCTCGAACCGACGTTGCTGGCCGTACATTTGTACGGCTCCGCAGTGGATGGCGGCCTGA
AGCCACACAGCGATATTGATTTGCTGGTTACGGTGACCGTAAGGCTTGATGAAACAACGCGGCGAGCTTT
GATCAACGACCTTTTGGAAACTTCGGCTTCCCCTGGAGAGAGCGAGATTCTCCGCGCTGTAGAAGTCACC
ATTGTTGTGCACGACGACATCATTCCGTGGCGTTATCCAGCTAAGCGCGAACTGCAATTTGGAGAATGGC
AGCGCAATGACATTCTTGCAGGTATCTTCGAGCCAGCCACGATCGACATTGATCTGGCTATCTTGCTGAC
AAAAGCAAGAGAACATAGCGTTGCCTTGGTAGGTCCAGCGGCGGAGGAACTCTTTGATCCGGTTCCTGAA
CAGGATCTATTTGAGGCGCTAAATGAAACCTTAACGCTATGGAACTCGCCGCCCGACTGGGCTGGCGATG
AGCGAAATGTAGTGCTTACGTTGTCCCGCATTTGGTACAGCGCAGTAACCGGCAAAATCGCGCCGAAGGA
TGTCGCTGCCGACTGGGCAATGGAGCGCCTGCCGGCCCAGTATCAGCCCGTCATACTTGAAGCTAGACAG
GCTTATCTTGGACAAGAAGAAGATCGCTTGGCCTCGCGCGCAGATCAGTTGGAAGAATTTGTCCATTACG
TAAAAGGCGAGATCACCAAGGTAGTCGGCAAATAACTGTCAGACCAAGTTTACTCATATATACTTTAGAT
TGATTTAAAACTTCATTTTTAATTTAAAAGGATCTAGGTGAAGATCCTTTTTGATAATCTCATGACCAAA
ATCCCTTAACGTGAGTTTTCGTTCCACTGAGCGTCAGACCCCGTAGAAAAGATCAAAGGATCTTCTTGAG
ATCCTTTTTTTCTGCGCGTAATCTGCTGCTTGCAAACAAAAAAACCACCGCTACCAGCGGTGGTTTGTTT
GCCGGATCAAGAGCTACCAACTCTTTTTCCGAAGGTAACTGGCTTCAGCAGAGCGCAGATACCAAATACT
GTCCTTCTAGTGTAGCCGTAGTTAGGCCACCACTTCAAGAACTCTGTAGCACCGCCTACATACCTCGCTC
TGCTAATCCTGTTACCAGTGGCTGCTGCCAGTGGCGATAAGTCGTGTCTTACCGGGTTGGACTCAAGACG
ATAGTTACCGGATAAGGCGCAGCGGTCGGGCTGAACGGGGGGTTCGTGCACACAGCCCAGCTTGGAGCGA
ACGACCTACACCGAACTGAGATACCTACAGCGTGAGCTATGAGAAAGCGCCACGCTTCCCGAAGGGAGAA
AGGCGGACAGGTATCCGGTAAGCGGCAGGGTCGGAACAGGAGAGCGCACGAGGGAGCTTCCAGGGGGAAA
CGCCTGGTATCTTTATAGTCCTGTCGGGTTTCGCCACCTCTGACTTGAGCGTCGATTTTTGTGATGCTCG
TCAGGGGGGCGGAGCCTATGGAAAAACGCCAGCAACGCGGCCTTTTTACGGTTCCTGGCCTTTTGCTGGC
CTTTTGCTCACATGTTCTTTCCTGCGTTATCCCCTGATTCTGTGGATAACCGTATTACCGCCTTTGAGTG
AGCTGATACCGCTCGCCGCAGCCGAACGACCGAGCGCAGCGAGTCAGTGAGCGAGGAAGCGGAAGAGCGC
CCAATACGCAAACCGCCTCTCCCCGCGCGTTGGCCGATTCATTAATCACTCTGTGGTCTCAAATGGCCAA
TAGTAATCTTCCCCGACGAATCATCAAGGAAACTCAACGTCTGCTTAGTGAACCTGCTCCTGGGATAAGT
GCGTCTCCATCAGAGGAAAATATGAGATATTTCAATGTTATGATTCTTGGTCCTACTCAATCTCCTTATG
AAGGAGGAGTTTTCAAGTTGGAGCTCTTTTTGCCTGAAGAATATCCTATGGCAGCTCCCAAGGTTAGGTT
TCTCACCAAGATTTACCATCCTAACATCGACAAGCTTGGAAGAATCTGCCTTGACATACTGAAAGACAAG
TGGAGTCCTGCACTACAAATACGAACTGTGCTCTTGAGTATCCAAGCTCTTTTAAGTGCACCAAACCCAG
ATGATCCTCTGTCTGAGAACATAGCTAAGCATTGGAAGAGCAATGAGGCAGAAGCTGTGGAAACAGCTAA
GGAATGGACTCGTCTTTACGCAAGTGGTGCTTAAGCTTTGAGACCACGAA
Features (pLannotate 1.2.2; 7 found; start..end, strand, type, name):
    110..214     +  promoter       AmpR promoter: bla
    205..285     -  CDS            int (fragment): INT2_ECOLX - Protein inferred from homology: Swiss-Prot protein existence level 3. Putative integrase believed to be involved in the insertion of antibiotic resistance genes into plasmids and transposons. From Escherichia coli.
    371..427     +  CDS            GmR (fragment): gentamycin acetyltransferase; aacC1; confers resistance to gentamycin
    434..1222    +  CDS            aadA: S3AD_ECOLX - Experimental evidence at protein level: Swiss-Prot protein existence level 1. Mediates bacterial resistance to the antibiotics streptomycin and spectinomycin. From Escherichia coli.
   1396..1984    +  rep_origin     ori: high-copy-number ColE1/pMB1/pBR322/pUC origin of replication
   2167..2216    +  CDS            lacI (fragment): lac repressor; lacI; The lac repressor binds to the lac operator to inhibit transcription in E. coli. This inhibition can be relieved by adding lactose or isopropyl-β-D-thiogalactopyranoside (IPTG).
   2233..2691    +  CDS            UBC36: UBC36_ARATH - Also known as UBC13B, UBG13B. Experimental evidence at protein level: Swiss-Prot protein existence level 1. Catalyzes the synthesis of non-canonical poly-ubiquitin chains that are linked through 'Lys-63'. This type of poly- ubiquitination does not lead to protein degradation by the proteasome. Mediates transcriptional activation of target genes. Required for postreplication repair of UV-damaged DNA and for adapting root developmental programs to suboptimal availability of iron. From Arabidopsis thaliana (Mouse-ear cress).
