[The description below was written by a language model from this plasmid's Addgene catalogue record, the feature table of its GenBank file and pLannotate feature annotations shown in this document.]
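Description:
pUG-UBC36 is a Golden Gate/MoClo-style cloning module from the UbiGate toolbox, a synthetic biology parts collection built to reconstitute and analyse ubiquitination. It is based on the small pICH41308 backbone (about 2.25 kb; the whole plasmid is about 2.7 kb) and is meant only for propagation in E. coli. It replicates from a high-copy ColE1/pUC-type origin and is selected with spectinomycin through the aadA aminoglycoside adenylyltransferase gene, which also confers streptomycin resistance. An AmpR (bla) promoter lies upstream of aadA and probably drives it. The short integrase, gentamicin acetyltransferase and lacI fragments picked up by automated annotation appear to be non-functional remnants of how the backbone was assembled.

The payload is the coding sequence of Arabidopsis thaliana UBC36 (AT1G16890, also called UBC13B), an insert of roughly 460 bp. UBC36 is an E2 ubiquitin-conjugating enzyme that builds non-canonical Lys-63-linked polyubiquitin chains. These chains do not target proteins for proteasomal degradation, and the enzyme is linked to post-replication DNA repair and to root developmental responses to iron limitation. The fragment was inserted using BpiI, a type IIS enzyme, and both sites were destroyed during cloning. No promoter, terminator, tag or reporter is annotated around the insert, so the plasmid is a storage module and not an expression construct.

According to the depositor, the insert is released with BsaI and ligated into a Level 1 cloning vector, where it can be combined with other modules into transcription units. Of the two feature tables, only the automated one annotates the UBC36 coding sequence. They also use different coordinate origins and differ by two nucleotides in total length.
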