Addgene plasmid #104701: pUG-UBC36
Purpose: Cloning Module
Depositing lab: Marco Trujillo. Depositing organization: Leibniz Institute of Plant Biochemistry (IPB). Publication: UbiGate: a synthetic biology toolbox to analyse ubiquitination. Kowarschik K, Hoehenwarter W, Marillonnet S, Trujillo M. New Phytol. 2018 Mar;217(4):1749-1763. doi: 10.1111/nph.14900. Epub 2017 Nov 30. PubMed 29194629.
Backbone
  Vector backbone: pICH41308
  Backbone manufacturer: self-made
  Backbone size w/o insert (bp): 2251
  Vector type: Synthetic Biology
Growth in bacteria
  Bacterial resistance: Spectinomycin, 50 μg/mL
  Growth temperature: 37°C
  Growth strain: DH5alpha
  Copy number: High Copy
Gene/Insert
  Gene/Insert name: AtUBC36 (alt name: AT1G16890)
  Species: A. thaliana (mustard weed)
  Insert size (bp): 467
  Entrez Gene: UBC36 (a.k.a. AT1G16890, F17F16.19, UBC13B, UBIQUITIN CONJUGATING ENZYME 13B, ubiquitin-conjugating enzyme 36)
  Cloning method: Restriction Enzyme; 5′ cloning site BpiI (destroyed during cloning); 3′ cloning site BpiI (destroyed during cloning)
  Sequencing primers: 5′ moclof, agcgaggaagcggaagagcg; 3′ moclor, gccacctgacgtctaagaaacc
Terms and licenses: Academic/Nonprofit Terms; Industry Terms: Not Available to Industry
Depositor comments: release insert with BsaI and clone to Level 1 cloning vector
How to cite: pUG-UBC36 was a gift from Marco Trujillo (Addgene plasmid # 104701 ; http://n2t.net/addgene:104701 ; RRID:Addgene_104701)
